Addgene plasmid #104879: pActin5c-CD-dCas9m4-UDI-attB
Purpose: To generate point mutations using CRISPR/Cas9 system; encoded cytidine deaminase fused to deactived Cas9
Depositing lab: Christopher Potter. Depositing organization: Johns Hopkins University and School of Medicine.
Backbone
  Vector backbone: pActin5c-attB
  Backbone manufacturer: Port and Bullock; PNAS 2014
  Vector type: Insect Expression, CRISPR
Growth in bacteria
  Bacterial resistance: Ampicillin, 100 μg/mL
  Growth temperature: 37°C
  Growth strain: DH5alpha
  Copy number: High Copy
Gene/Insert
  Gene/Insert name: CD-dCas9(m4)-UDI
  Species: Synthetic
  Cloning method: Ligation Independent Cloning
Terms and licenses: Academic/Nonprofit Terms; Industry Terms: Not Available to Industry
Depositor comments: MUTATOR variant of dCas9; Fusion of cytidine deamine-deactivatedCas9(with 4 mutations)-Uracil DNA glycosylase; will cause point mutations of target C->T (or G->A) based on gRNA used.
How to cite: pActin5c-CD-dCas9m4-UDI-attB was a gift from Christopher Potter (Addgene plasmid # 104879 ; http://n2t.net/addgene:104879 ; RRID:Addgene_104879)
