[The description below was written by a language model from this plasmid's Addgene catalogue record and pLannotate feature annotations shown in this document.]
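Description:
pActin5c-CD-dCas9m4-UDI-attB is a 17.5 kb insect expression and CRISPR plasmid built on the pActin5c-attB backbone and intended for cytidine base editing in Drosophila. In E. coli it is maintained at high copy from a ColE1/pUC-type origin and selected with ampicillin through the AmpR (β-lactamase) cassette. An f1 origin and remnants of a lacZα cloning region flanked by T7 and T3 promoters are also present.

The payload is a synthetic fusion gene, CD-dCas9(m4)-UDI, placed downstream of the Drosophila actin 5C (Ac5) promoter, which gives strong, broad expression. The feature table identifies the deaminase as rat APOBEC1, followed by a short linker-like segment (annotated by similarity to a base-editor linker). Next comes Cas9m4, the Streptococcus pyogenes Cas9 made catalytically dead by the D10A, D839A, H840A and N863A substitutions. The final module is the uracil-DNA glycosylase inhibitor (UGI) from phage PBS2. The depositor comment calls this last part a uracil DNA glycosylase, but the annotation matches the inhibitor, which blocks excision of the uracil produced by deamination. Guided by a separately supplied gRNA, the fusion converts target C to T (or G to A on the opposite strand) without cutting the DNA. The transcript ends in an SV40 small t intron and early-region segment, within which an SV40 NLS motif is annotated, followed by the SV40 polyadenylation signal.

For transgenesis, a φC31 attB site allows integrase-mediated insertion into genomic attP landing sites, and the mini-white gene serves as an eye-colour marker for transformants. A single loxP site lies next to mini-white. About 1.8 kb between the Ac5 promoter and the APOBEC1 sequence carries no annotation.
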