Features (pLannotate 1.2.2; 25 found; start..end, strand, type, name):
     30..458     -  rep_origin     f1 ori (sequence partly withheld): f1 bacteriophage origin of replication; arrow indicates direction of (+) strand synthesis
    463..620     -  CDS            lacZα (fragment): LacZα fragment of β-galactosidase; lacZ fragment
    623..641     +  promoter       T7 promoter: promoter for bacteriophage T7 RNA polymerase
    666..4785    +  gene           mini-white: white; This modified version of the white gene lacks part of the first intron.
   4792..4825    -  protein_bind   loxP: Cre-mediated recombination occurs in the 8-bp core sequence (GCATACAT). Cre recombinase
   4896..7406    +  promoter       Ac5 promoter: Drosophila melanogaster actin 5C promoter
   9172..9858    +  CDS            Apobec1: ABEC1_RAT - Experimental evidence at protein level: Swiss-Prot protein existence level 1. Catalytic component of the apolipoprotein B mRNA editing enzyme complex which is responsible for the postranscriptional editing of a CAA codon for Gln to a UAA codon for stop in the APOB mRNA. May also play a role in the epigenetic regulation of gene expression by participating in DNA demethylation. From Rattus norvegicus (Rat).
   9859..9906    +  CDS            ABE(7.10) (fragment): adenine base editor comprising wild-type E. coli TadA fused to the evolved TadA*(7.10) mutant (Gaudelli et al., 2017)
  10249..13949   +  CDS            Cas9m4 (fragment): catalytically dead mutant of the Cas9 endonuclease from the Streptococcus pyogenes Type II CRISPR/Cas system RNA-guided DNA-binding protein that lacks endonuclease activity due to the mutations D10A, D839A, H840A, and N863A (Mali et al., 2013)
  14020..14268   +  CDS            UGI: UNGI_BPPB2 - Experimental evidence at protein level: Swiss-Prot protein existence level 1. This protein binds specifically and reversibly to the host uracil-DNA glycosylase, preventing removal of uracil residues from PBS2 DNA by the host uracil-excision repair system. From Bacillus phage PBS2 (Bacteriophage PBS2).
  14318..14392   +  CDS            small t antigen (fragment): SV40 (simian virus 40) small t antigen
  14394..14459   +  intron         small t intron: SV40 (simian virus 40) small t antigen intron
  14589..14609   +  CDS            SV40 NLS: nuclear localization signal of SV40 (simian virus 40) large T antigen
  14616..14750   +  CDS            LT_POVHA (fragment): Protein inferred from homology: Swiss-Prot protein existence level 3. Isoform large T antigen is a key early protein essential for both driving viral replication and inducing cellular transformation. Plays a role in viral genome replication by driving entry of quiescent cells into the cell cycle and by autoregulating the synthesis of viral early mRNA. Displays highly oncogenic activities by corrupting the host cellular checkpoint mechanisms that guard cell division and the transcription, replication, and repair of DNA. Participates in the modulation of cellular gene expression preceeding viral
  14775..14858   +  CDS            large T antigen (fragment): large T antigen from SV40 (simian virus 40)
  14881..15015   +  polyA_signal   SV40 poly(A) signal: SV40 polyadenylation signal
  15044..15113   +  protein_bind   attB: attB site for the φC31 integrase (Groth et al., 2000) phage φC31 integrase
  15332..15350   -  promoter       T3 promoter: promoter for bacteriophage T3 RNA polymerase
  15393..15415   -  protein_bind   lac operator (fragment): The lac repressor binds to the lac operator to inhibit transcription in E. coli. This inhibition can be relieved by adding lactose or isopropyl-β-D-thiogalactopyranoside (IPTG). lac repressor encoded by lacI
  15419..15449   -  promoter       lac promoter: promoter for the E. coli lac operon
  15464..15485   -  protein_bind   CAP binding site: CAP binding activates transcription in the presence of cAMP. E. coli catabolite activator protein
  15498..15590   -  CDS            lacI (fragment): lac repressor; lacI; The lac repressor binds to the lac operator to inhibit transcription in E. coli. This inhibition can be relieved by adding lactose or isopropyl-β-D-thiogalactopyranoside (IPTG).
  15773..16361   -  rep_origin     ori: high-copy-number ColE1/pMB1/pBR322/pUC origin of replication
  16532..17392   -  CDS            AmpR: β-lactamase; bla; confers resistance to ampicillin, carbenicillin, and related antibiotics
  17393..17497   -  promoter       AmpR promoter: bla
>Addgene plasmid #104879 | pActin5c-CD-dCas9m4-UDI-attB | addgene full sequence | sequence record 209447 | Addgene NGS Result
CTAAATTGTAAGCGTTAATATTTTGTTAAAATTCGCGTTAAATTTTTGTTAAATCAGCTCATTTTTTAAC
CAATAGGCCGAAATCGGCAAAATCCCTTATAAATCAAAAGAATAGACCGAGATAGGGT
[37 nt withheld, positions 129-165]
AAAGAACGTGGACTCCAACGTCAAAGG
[49 nt withheld, positions 193-241]
T
[91 nt withheld, positions 243-333]
G
[124 nt withheld, positions 335-458]
CCCATTCGCCATTCAGGCTGCGCAACTGTTGGGAAGGGCGATCGGTGCGGGCCTCTTCGCTATTACGCCA
GCTGGCGAAAGGGGGATGTGCTGCAAGGCGATTAAGTTGGGTAACGCCAGGGTTTTCCCAGTCACGACGT
TGTAAAACGACGGCCAGTGAATTGTAATACGACTCACTATAGGGCGAATTGGGTACGTACCGGGCCCCTA
GTATGTATGTAAGTTAATAAAACCCATTTTTGCGGAAAGTAGATAAAAAAAACATTTTTTTTTTTTACTG
CACTGGATATCATTGAACTTATCTGATCAGTTTTAAATTTACTTCGATCCAAGGGTATTTGATGTACCAG
GTTCTTTCGATTACCTCTCACTCAAAATGACATTCCACTCAAAGTCAGCGCTGTTTGCCTCCTTCTCTGT
CCACAGAAATATCGCCGTCTCTTTCGCCGCTGCGTCCGCTATCTCTTTCGCCACCGTTTGTAGCGTTACG
TAGCGTCAATGTCCGCCTTCAGTTGCATTTTGTCAGCGGTTTCGTGACGAAGCTCCAAGCGGTTTACGCC
ATCAATTAAACACAAAGTGCTGTGCCAAAACTCCTCTCGCTTCTTATTTTTGTTTGTTTTTTGAGTGATT
GGGGTGGTGATTGGTTTTGGGTGGGTAAGCAGGGGAAAGTGTGAAAAATCCCGGCAATGGGCCAAGAGGA
TCAGGAGCTATTAATTCGCGGAGGCAGCAAACACCCATCTGCCGAGCATCTGAACAATGTGAGTAGTACA
TGTGCATACATCTTAAGTTCACTTGATCTATAGGAACTGCGATTGCAACATCAAATTGTCTGCGGCGTGA
GAACTGCGACCCACAAAAATCCCAAACCGCAATTGCACAAACAAATAGTGACACGAAACAGATTATTCTG
GTAGCTGTTCTCGCTATATAAGACAATTTTTGAGATCATATCATGATCAAGACATCTAAAGGCATTCATT
TTCGACTATATTCTTTTTTACAAAAAATATAACAACCAGATATTTTAAGCTGATCCTAGATGCACAAAAA
ATAAATAAAAGTATAAACCTACTTCGTAGGATACTTCGGGGTACTTTTTGTTCGGGGTTAGATGAGCATA
ACGCTTGTAGTTGATATTTGAGATCCCCTATCATTGCAGGGTGACAGCGGAGCGGCTTCGCAGAGCTGCA
TTAACCAGGGCTTCGGGCAGGCCAAAAACTACGGCACGCTCCGGCCACCCAGTCCGCCGGAGGACTCCGG
TTCAGGGAGCGGCCAACTAGCCGAGAACCTCACCTATGCCTGGCACAATATGGACATCTTTGGGGCGGTC
AATCAGCCGGGCTCCGGATGGCGGCAGCTGGTCAACCGGACACGCGGACTATTCTGCAACGAGCGACACA
TACCGGCGCCCAGGAAACATTTGCTCAAGAACGGTGAGTTTCTATTCGCAGTCGGCTGATCTGTGTGAAA
TCTTAATAAAGGGTCCAATTACCAATTTGAAACTCAGTTTGCGGCGTGGCCTATCCGGGCGAACTTTTGG
CCGTGATGGGCAGTTCCGGTGCCGGAAAGACGACCCTGCTGAATGCCCTTGCCTTTCGATCGCCGCAGGG
CATCCAAGTATCGCCATCCGGGATGCGACTGCTCAATGGCCAACCTGTGGACGCCAAGGAGATGCAGGCC
AGGTGCGCCTATGTCCAGCAGGATGACCTCTTTATCGGCTCCCTAACGGCCAGGGAACACCTGATTTTCC
AAGCCATGGTGCGGATGCCACGACATCTGACCTATCGGCAGCGAGTGGCCCGCGTGGATCAGGTGATCCA
GGAGCTTTCGCTCAGCAAATGTCAGCACACGATCATCGGTGTGCCCGGCAGGGTGAAAGGTCTGTCCGGC
GGAGAAAGGAAGCGTCTGGCATTCGCCTCCGAGGCTCTAACCGATCCGCCGCTTCTGATCTGCGATGAGC
CCACCTCCGGACTGGACTCCTTTACCGCCCACAGCGTCGTCCAGGTGCTGAAGAAGCTGTCGCAGAAGGG
CAAGACCGTCATCCTGACCATTCATCAGCCGTCTTCCGAGCTGTTTGAGCTCTTTGACAAGATCCTTCTG
ATGGCCGAGGGCAGGGTAGCTTTCTTGGGCACTCCCAGCGAAGCCGTCGACTTCTTTTCCTAGTGAGTTC
GATGTGTTTATTAAGGGTATCTAGTATTACATAACATCTCAACTCCTATCCAGCGTGGGTGCCCAGTGTC
CTACCAACTACAATCCGGCGGACTTTTACGTACAGGTGTTGGCCGTTGTGCCCGGACGGGAGATCGAGTC
CCGTGATCGGATCGCCAAGATATGCGACAATTTTGCCATTAGCAAAGTAGCCCGGGATATGGAGCAGTTG
TTGGCCACCAAAAATCTGGAGAAGCCACTGGAGCAGCCGGAGAATGGGTACACCTACAAGGCCACCTGGT
TCATGCAGTTCCGGGCGGTCCTGTGGCGATCCTGGCTGTCGGTGCTCAAGGAACCACTCCTCGTAAAAGT
GCGACTTATTCAGACAACGGTGAGTGGTTCCAGTGGAAACAAATGATATAACGCTTACAATTCTTGGAAA
CAAATTCGCTAGATTTTAGATAGAATTGCCTGATTCCACACCCTTCTTAGTTTTTTTCAATGAGATGTAT
AGTTTATAGTTTTGCAGAAGATAAATAAATTTCATTTAACTCGCGAATATTAATGAGATGCGAGTAACAT
TTTAATTTGCAGATGGTTGCCATCTTGATTGGCCTCATCTTTTTGGGCCAACAACTCACGCAAGTGGGTG
TGATGAATATCAACGGAGCCATCTTCCTCTTCCTGACCAACATGACCTTTCAAAACGTCTTTGCCACGAT
AAATGTAAGTCATGTTTAGAATACATTTGCATTTCAATAATTTACTAACTTTCTAATGAATCGATTCGAT
TTAGGTGTTCACCTCAGAGCTGCCAGTTTTTATGAGGGAGGCCCGAAGTCGACTTTATCGCTGTGACACA
TACTTTCTGGGCAAAACGATTGCCGAATTGCCGCTTTTTCTCACAGTGCCACTGGTCTTCACGGCGATTG
CCTATCCGATGATCGGACTGCGGGCCGGAGTGCTGCACTTCTTCAACTGCCTGGCGCTGGTCACTCTGGT
GGCCAATGTGTCAACGTCCTTCGGATATCTAATATCCTGCGCCAGCTCCTCGACCTCGATGGCGCTGTCT
GTGGGTCCGCCGGTTATCATACCATTCCTGCTCTTTGGCGGCTTCTTCTTGAACTCGGGCTCGGTGCCAG
TATACCTCAAATGGTTGTCGTACCTCTCATGGTTCCGTTACGCCAACGAGGGTCTGCTGATTAACCAATG
GGCGGACGTGGAGCCGGGCGAAATTAGCTGCACATCGTCGAACACCACGTGCCCCAGTTCGGGCAAGGTC
ATCCTGGAGACGCTTAACTTCTCCGCCGCCGATCTGCCGCTGGACTACGTGGGTCTGGCCATTCTCATCG
TGAGCTTCCGGGTGCTCGCATATCTGGCTCTAAGACTTCGGGCCCGACGCAAGGAGTAGCCGACATATAT
CCGAAATAACTGCTTGTTTTTTTTTTTTACCATTATTACCATCGTGTTTACTGTTTATTGCCCCCTCAAA
AAGCTAATGTAATTATATTTGTGCCAATAAAAACAAGATATGACCTATAGAATACAAGTATTTCCCCTTC
GAACATCCCCACAAGTAGACTTTGGATTTGTCTTCTAACCAAAAGACTTACACACCTGCATACCTTACAT
CAAAAACTCGTTTATCGCTACATAAAACACCGGGATATATTTTTTATATACATACTTTTCAAATCGCGCG
CCCTCTTCATAATTCACCTCCACCACACCACGTTTCGTAGTTGCTCTTTCGCTGTCTCCCACCCGCTCTC
CGCAACACATTCACCTTTTGTTCGACGACCTTGGAGCGACTGTCGTTAGTTCCGCGCGATTCGGTTCGCT
CAAATGGTTCCGAGTGGTTCATTTCGTCTCAATAGAAATTAGTAATAAATATTTGTATGTACAATTTATT
TGCTCCAATATATTTGTATATATTTCCCTCACAGCTATATTTATTCTAATTTAATATTATGACTTTTTAA
GGTAATTTTTTGTGACCTGTTCGGAGTGATTAGCGTTACAATTTGAACTGAAAGTGACATCCAGTGTTTG
TTCCTTGTGTAGATGCATCTCAAAAAAATGGTGGGCATAATAGTGTTGTTTATATATATCAAAAATAACA
ACTATAATAATAAGAATACATTTAATTTAGAAAATGCTTGGATTTCACTGGAACTAGGCTAGCATAACTT
CGTATAATGTATGCTATACGAAGTTATGCTAGCGGATCCAAGCTTGCGGCCGCAATTCTATATTCTAAAA
ACACAAATGATACTTCTAAAAAAAAATCATGAATGGCATCAACTCTGAATCAAATCTTTGCAGATGCACC
TACTTCTCATTTCCACTGTCACATCATTTTTCCAGATCTCGCTGCCTGTTATGTGGCCCACAAACCAAGA
CACGTTTTATGGCCATTAAAGCTGGCTGATCGTCGCCAAACACCAAATACATAATGAATATGTACACATT
CGAGAAAGAAGCGATCAAAGAAGCGTCTTCGGGCGGAGTAGGAGAATGCGGAGGAGAAGGAGAACGAGCT
GATCTAGTATCTCTCCACAATCCAATGCCAACTGACCAACTGGCCATATTCGGAGCAATTTGAAGCCAAT
TTCCATCGCCTGGCGATCGCTCCATTCTTGGCTATATGTTTTTCACCGTTACCCGGGGCCATTTTCAAAG
ACTCGTCGGCAAGATAAGATTGTGTCACTCGCTGTCTCTCTTCATTTGTCGAAGAATGCTGAGGAATTTC
GCGATGACGTCGGCGAGTATTTTGAAGAATGAGAATAATTTGTATTTATACGAAAATCAGTTAGTGGAAT
TTTCTACAAAAACATGTTATCTATAGATAATTTTGTTGCAAAATATGTTGACTATGACAAAGATTGTATG
TATATACCTTTAATGTATTCTCATTTTCTTATGTATTTATAATGGCAATGATGATACTGATGATATTTTA
AGATGATGCCAGACCAAAAGGCTTGAATTTCTGCGTCTTTTGCCGAACGCAGTGCATGTGCAATTGTTGT
TTTTTGGAATATTCAATTTTCGGACTGTCCGCTTTGATTTCAGTTTCTTGGCTTATTCAAAAAGCAAAGT
AAAGCCAAAAAAGCGAGATGGCAATACCAAATGCGGCAAAACGGTAGTGGAAGGAAAGGGGTGCGGGGCA
GCGGAAGGAAGGGTGGGGCGGGGCGTGGCGGGGTCTGTGGCTGGGCGCGACGTCACCGACGTTGGAGCCA
CTCCTTTGACCATGTGTGCGTGTGTGTATTATTCGTGTCTCGCCACTCGCCGGTTGTTTTTTTCTTTTTA
TGCTGCGCTCTCTCTAGCGCCATCTCGCTTACGCATGCTCAACGCACCGCATGTTGCCGTTTCCTTTTAT
GCGTCATTTTGGCTCGAAATAGGCAATTATTTAAACAAAGATTAGTCAACGAAAACGCTAAAATAAATAA
GTCTACAATATGGTTACTTATTGCCATGTGTGTGCAGCCAACGATAGCAACAAAAGCAACAACACAGGTG
GCTTTCCCTCTTTCACTTTTTGTTTGCAAGCCGCGTGCGAGCAAGACGGCACGACCGGCAAACGCAATTA
CGCTGACAAAGAGCAGACGAAGTTTTGGCGAAAAACATCAAGGCGCCTGATACGAATGCATTTGCAATAA
CAATTGCGATATTTAATATTGTTTATGAAGCTGTTTGACTTCAAAACACACAAAAAAAAAAAATAAAACA
AATTATTTGAAAGAGAATTAGGAATCGGACGCTTATCGTTAGGGTAACAACAAGAAATGCTTACTGAGTC
ACAGCCTCTGGAAAACTGCCGCAAGCCAGAGAGAGAGAGAAAAAGAGGGAGAGCAGCTTAGACCGCATGT
GCTTGTGTGTGAGGCGTCTCTCTCTTCGTCTCTGTTGCGCAAACGCATAGACTGCACTGAAAAAATCGAT
TACCTATTTTTTATGAATGAATATTTGCACTATTACTATTCAAAACTATTAAGATAGCAATCACATTCAA
TAGCCAAATACTATACCACCTGAGCGATGCAACGAAATGATCAATTTGAGCAAAAATGCTGCATATTTAG
GACGGCATCATTATAGAAATGCTTCTTGCTGTGTACTTTTCTCTCGTCTGGCAGCTGTTTCGCCGTTATT
GTTAAAACCGGCTTAAGTTAGGTGTGTTTTCTACGACTAGTGAATGCCCTACTAGAAGATGTGTGTTGCA
CAAAATGTCCCTGGAATAACCAATTTGAAGTGCAGATAGCAGTAAACGTAAGCTAATATGAATATTATTT
AACTGTAATGTTTTAATATCGCTGGACATTACTAATAAACCCACTATAAACACATGTACATATGTATGTT
TTGGCATACAATGAGTAGTTGGGGAAAAAATGTGTAAAAGCACCGTGACCATCACAGCATAAAGATAACC
AGCTGAAGTATCGAATATGAGTAACCCCCAAATTGAATCACATGCCGCAACTGATAGGACCCATGGAAGT
ACACTCTTCATGGCGATATACAAGACACACACAAGCACGAACACCCAGTTGCGGAGGAAATTCTCCGTAA
ATGAAAACCCAATCGGCGAACAATTCATACCCATATATGGTAAAAGTTTTGAACGCGACTTGAGAGCGGA
GAGCATTGCGGCTGATAAGGTTTTAGCGCTAAGCGGGCTTTATAAAACGGGCTGCGGGACCAGTTTTCAT
ATCACTACCGTTTGAGTTCTTGTGCTGTGTGGATACTCCTCCCGACACAAAGCCGCTCCATCAGCCAGCA
GTCGTCTAATCCAGAGACACCAAACCGAAAGACTTAATTTATATTTATTTAATTAATTTTAATAAAACAC
ACCAAATGTAAGTAGCTTTCCCCTTCCCAACAACAAAACACCATCGAACCACTCCCACCAAGAAAAAGCA
ATAATCGAGAAAAGCCGCGGAAAATGTGTGATTTTTTTTGTAAACAAAACATTTTTTTATGTGCCAGTGC
TGAAAGTGATCAAAAAATACTAGCCACGAGCTAAAGAGTTATTGTATTGACCAAAACTCCAAAAATACCC
AAGTTTGGCCCTAAATTGTCAATCAAAATACCAATAGGTCGAAAGACATCAAAATTAACAAAACCAGGGT
TTCAAATACCATAACTCAAGAATCAGGATTACAACTGCAGATTTCAGGATATATACATACAAATTATACG
AAATTATAAAAACCAAAGCAATTCAATAGCCCCAACTCAAATGTTAGGATCTAATATAGTGTTTAAAGCC
AAGCTCGCTGATGTGGGCGTGTCACGATTTCACCCAAAGATATGCCAAATTACGAATTGCAAATCAATTC
GCCAACACTTTCTTTTTTTCCCACGCCCTAAAACACCAGATCATCCATAAATGTACATACATACAGTATA
TGCATATTATAATCTGTAAAACTAGATCAGGTTCTTGAAAATAGTGACGTAGGCAGCCGTTTTGGCTGAA
GCAGAAATTTTTGCCGGTTTTTCAAAGTTGTAGTTGCAAAAATGGAGAAAACCTTCGAGCATTCGTTCAT
ATACACACACTCACGCGCAAAATAACGAGAGAGAGTGTATGTGTGTGTGAGAGAGCGAAAGCCAGACGAC
GGTTTGCTTTTCGCCTCGAAACATGACCATATATGGTCACAAAACTTGGCCGCCGCAATTCAACACACCA
GCGCTCTCCTTCGCACCCATAGCGACCATGGCGCGGAGCGAGCGAGATGGCGAGAGCGAGCGACGCCTAT
GGCGACGTCGACGCAGGCAGCGATTGAAAAACGCAGTTAACTGGCATTCAACATTCACCAGCCACTTTCA
GTCGGTTTATTCCAGTCATTCCTTTCAAACCGTGCGGTCGCTTAGCTCAGCCTCGCCACTTGCGTTTACA
GTAGTTTTCACGCCTTGAATTTGTTAAATCGAACAAAAAGGTAAAGTTTAACTAGCTTTGAAAAGTTTCG
TGGCTCTTAATTGTTAAATTTTCTAGAGTGCGTTTAGTGTTTTTTTTTTTTTTTATTTTGTAATGTTAAT
TTCGGGTTCCAATTCGAGTTTTAGGCAGCCGCCATTTTAAGGGCGCATACACACAGGCAACTGTGCTCTC
TTTGCGGCTTTCTTTTGCACCGGCATTCGTTAAGTGTCGTCTAGAAGCTTCTCCCCTCCCTTTTCGGCAT
ATTCGTATTGTGGTTTTAATTTTTCGGGGCGGGGCCTTCTATTTTGTAACTGTTCTTTTAATTTCTTATT
ACAATTCGATCGCAAGTGAAAATCAGTTTTCAATCGGAAAAGTATTTTTTTATGAAATTTTTTTTTGTCC
AAGATTAAAATTTTGTACTAAAAAAACGTACATTGCATTGAGTGATTTTTAATTGTACACGAAAAACAAG
TTAGTTTGTTATGACAATTGTACTTTGGTAGACCAGCGCAGTCCAAGGAAACCACGCAAATTCTCAGTTT
TTTTTTTGCCATTTCTACATTACCAAATAAGGTAACCAAAAACTAATGGGAAATCCGCATTCTTTCCATT
GCAGCTTACAGGATCGATCCCCGGGAATTCACCATGAGCTCAGAGACTGGCCCAGTGGCTGTGGACCCCA
CATTGAGACGGCGGATCGAGCCCCATGAGTTTGAGGTATTCTTCGATCCGAGAGAGCTCCGCAAGGAGAC
CTGCCTGCTTTACGAAATTAATTGGGGGGGCCGGCACTCCATTTGGCGACATACATCACAGAACACTAAC
AAGCACGTCGAAGTCAACTTCATCGAGAAGTTCACGACAGAAAGATATTTCTGTCCGAACACAAGGTGCA
GCATTACCTGGTTTCTCAGCTGGAGCCCATGCGGCGAATGTAGTAGGGCCATCACTGAATTCCTGTCAAG
GTATCCCCACGTCACTCTGTTTATTTACATCGCAAGGCTGTACCACCACGCTGACCCCCGCAATCGACAA
GGCCTGCGGGATTTGATCTCTTCAGGTGTGACTATCCAAATTATGACTGAGCAGGAGTCAGGATACTGCT
GGAGAAACTTTGTGAATTATAGCCCGAGTAATGAAGCCCACTGGCCTAGGTATCCCCATCTGTGGGTACG
ACTGTACGTTCTTGAACTGTACTGCATCATACTGGGCCTGCCTCCTTGTCTCAACATTCTGAGAAGGAAG
CAGCCACAGCTGACATTCTTTACCATCGCTCTTCAGTCTTGTCATTACCAGCGACTGCCCCCACACATTC
TCTGGGCCACCGGGTTGAAAAGCGGCAGCGAGACTCCCGGGACCTCAGAGTCCGCCACACCCGAAAGTGA
TAAAAAGTATTCTATTGGTTTAGCCATCGGCACTAATTCCGTTGGATGGGCTGTCATAACCGATGAATAC
AAAGTACCTTCAAAGAAATTTAAGGTGTTGGGGAACACAGACCGTCATTCGATTAAAAAGAATCTTATCG
GTGCCCTCCTATTCGATAGTGGCGAAACGGCAGAGGCGACTCGCCTGAAACGAACCGCTCGGAGAAGGTA
TACACGTCGCAAGAACCGAATATGTTACTTACAAGAAATTTTTAGCAATGAGATGGCCAAAGTTGACGAT
TCTTTCTTTCACCGTTTGGAAGAGTCCTTCCTTGTCGAAGAGGACAAGAAACATGAACGGCACCCCATCT
TTGGAAACATAGTAGATGAGGTGGCATATCATGAAAAGTACCCAACGATTTATCACCTCAGAAAAAAGCT
AGTTGACTCAACTGATAAAGCGGACCTGAGGTTAATCTACTTGGCTCTTGCCCATATGATCAAATTTCGG
GGACACTTCCTCATCGAGGGGGACCTGAACCCAGACAACAGCGATGTCGATAAACTCTTTATCCAACTGG
TTCAGACTTACAATCAGCTTTTCGAAGAGAACCCGATCAACGCATCCGGAGTTGACGCCAAAGCAATCCT
GAGCGCTAGGCTGTCCAAATCCCGGCGGCTCGAAAACCTCATCGCACAGCTCCCTGGGGAGAAGAAGAAC
GGCCTGTTTGGTAATCTTATCGCCCTGTCACTCGGGCTGACCCCCAACTTTAAATCTAACTTCGACCTGG
CCGAAGATGCCAAGCTTCAACTGAGCAAAGACACCTACGATGATGATCTCGACAATCTGCTGGCCCAGAT
CGGCGACCAGTACGCAGACCTTTTTTTGGCGGCAAAGAACCTGTCAGACGCCATTCTGCTGAGTGATATT
CTGCGAGTGAACACGGAGATCACCAAAGCTCCGCTGAGCGCTAGTATGATCAAGCGCTATGATGAGCACC
ACCAAGACTTGACTTTGCTGAAGGCCCTTGTCAGACAGCAACTGCCTGAGAAGTACAAGGAAATTTTCTT
CGATCAGTCTAAAAATGGCTACGCCGGATACATTGACGGCGGAGCAAGCCAGGAGGAATTTTACAAATTT
ATTAAGCCCATCTTGGAAAAAATGGACGGCACCGAGGAGCTGCTGGTAAAGCTTAACAGAGAAGATCTGT
TGCGCAAACAGCGCACTTTCGACAATGGAAGCATCCCCCACCAGATTCACCTGGGCGAACTGCACGCTAT
CCTCAGGCGGCAAGAGGATTTCTACCCCTTTTTGAAAGATAACAGGGAAAAGATTGAGAAAATCCTCACA
TTTCGGATACCCTACTATGTAGGCCCCCTCGCCCGGGGAAATTCCAGATTCGCGTGGATGACTCGCAAAT
CAGAAGAGACCATCACTCCCTGGAACTTCGAGGAAGTCGTGGATAAGGGGGCCTCTGCCCAGTCCTTCAT
CGAAAGGATGACTAACTTTGATAAAAATCTGCCTAACGAAAAGGTGCTTCCTAAACACTCTCTGCTGTAC
GAGTACTTCACAGTTTATAACGAGCTCACCAAGGTCAAATACGTCACAGAAGGGATGAGAAAGCCAGCAT
TCCTGTCTGGAGAGCAGAAGAAAGCTATCGTGGACCTCCTCTTCAAGACGAACCGGAAAGTTACCGTGAA
ACAGCTCAAAGAAGACTATTTCAAAAAGATTGAATGTTTCGACTCTGTTGAAATCAGCGGAGTGGAGGAT
CGCTTCAACGCATCCCTGGGAACGTATCACGATCTCCTGAAAATCATTAAAGACAAGGACTTCCTGGACA
ATGAGGAGAACGAGGACATTCTTGAGGACATTGTCCTCACCCTTACGTTGTTTGAAGATAGGGAGATGAT
TGAAGAACGCTTGAAAACTTACGCTCATCTCTTCGACGACAAAGTCATGAAACAGCTCAAGAGGCGCCGA
TATACAGGATGGGGGCGGCTGTCAAGAAAACTGATCAATGGGATCCGAGACAAGCAGAGTGGAAAGACAA
TCCTGGATTTTCTTAAGTCCGATGGATTTGCCAACCGGAACTTCATGCAGTTGATCCATGATGACTCTCT
CACCTTTAAGGAGGACATCCAGAAAGCACAAGTTTCTGGCCAGGGGGACAGTCTTCACGAGCACATCGCT
AATCTTGCAGGTAGCCCAGCTATCAAAAAGGGAATACTGCAGACCGTTAAGGTCGTGGATGAACTCGTCA
AAGTAATGGGAAGGCATAAGCCCGAGAATATCGTTATCGAGATGGCCCGAGAGAACCAAACTACCCAGAA
GGGACAGAAGAACAGTAGGGAAAGGATGAAGAGGATTGAAGAGGGTATAAAAGAACTGGGGTCCCAAATC
CTTAAGGAACACCCAGTTGAAAACACCCAGCTTCAGAATGAGAAGCTCTACCTGTACTACCTGCAGAACG
GCAGGGACATGTACGTGGATCAGGAACTGGACATCAATCGGCTCTCCGACTACGACGTGGCTGCTATCGT
GCCCCAGTCTTTTCTCAAAGATGATTCTATTGATAATAAAGTGTTGACAAGATCCGATAAAGCTAGAGGG
AAGAGTGATAACGTCCCCTCAGAAGAAGTTGTCAAGAAAATGAAAAATTATTGGCGGCAGCTGCTGAACG
CCAAACTGATCACACAACGGAAGTTCGATAATCTGACTAAGGCTGAACGAGGTGGCCTGTCTGAGTTGGA
TAAAGCCGGCTTCATCAAAAGGCAGCTTGTTGAGACACGCCAGATCACCAAGCACGTGGCCCAAATTCTC
GATTCACGCATGAACACCAAGTACGATGAAAATGACAAACTGATTCGAGAGGTGAAAGTTATTACTCTGA
AGTCTAAGCTGGTCTCAGATTTCAGAAAGGACTTTCAGTTTTATAAGGTGAGAGAGATCAACAATTACCA
CCATGCGCATGATGCCTACCTGAATGCAGTGGTAGGCACTGCACTTATCAAAAAATATCCCAAGCTTGAA
TCTGAATTTGTTTACGGAGACTATAAAGTGTACGATGTTAGGAAAATGATCGCAAAGTCTGAGCAGGAAA
TAGGCAAGGCCACCGCTAAGTACTTCTTTTACAGCAATATTATGAATTTTTTCAAGACCGAGATTACACT
GGCCAATGGAGAGATTCGGAAGCGACCACTTATCGAAACAAACGGAGAAACAGGAGAAATCGTGTGGGAC
AAGGGTAGGGATTTCGCGACAGTCCGGAAGGTCCTGTCCATGCCGCAGGTGAACATCGTTAAAAAGACCG
AAGTACAGACCGGAGGCTTCTCCAAGGAAAGTATCCTCCCGAAAAGGAACAGCGACAAGCTGATCGCACG
CAAAAAAGATTGGGACCCCAAGAAATACGGCGGATTCGATTCTCCTACAGTCGCTTACAGTGTACTGGTT
GTGGCCAAAGTGGAGAAAGGGAAGTCTAAAAAACTCAAAAGCGTCAAGGAACTGCTGGGCATCACAATCA
TGGAGCGATCAAGCTTCGAAAAAAACCCCATCGACTTTCTCGAGGCGAAAGGATATAAAGAGGTCAAAAA
AGACCTCATCATTAAGCTTCCCAAGTACTCTCTCTTTGAGCTTGAAAACGGCCGGAAACGAATGCTCGCT
AGTGCGGGCGAGCTGCAGAAAGGTAACGAGCTGGCACTGCCCTCTAAATACGTTAATTTCTTGTATCTGG
CCAGCCACTATGAAAAGCTCAAAGGGTCTCCCGAAGATAATGAGCAGAAGCAGCTGTTCGTGGAACAACA
CAAACACTACCTTGATGAGATCATCGAGCAAATAAGCGAATTCAGTAAGAGAGTCATCCTAGCTGATGCC
AATCTGGACAAAGTATTAAGCGCATACAACAAGCACAGGGATAAACCCATACGTGAGCAGGCGGAAAATA
TTATCCATTTGTTTACTCTTACCAACCTCGGCGCTCCAGCCGCATTCAAGTATTTTGACACAACGATAGA
TCGCAAACGATACACTTCTACCAAGGAGGTGCTAGACGCGACACTGATTCACCAATCCATCACGGGATTA
TATGAAACTCGGATAGATTTGTCACAGCTTGGGGGTGACTCTGGTGGTTCTACTAATCTGTCAGATATTA
TTGAAAAGGAGACCGGTAAGCAACTGGTTATCCAGGAATCCATCCTCATGCTCCCAGAGGAGGTGGAAGA
AGTCATTGGGAACAAGCCGGAAAGCGATATACTCGTGCACACCGCCTACGACGAGAGCACCGACGAGAAT
GTCATGCTTCTGACTAGCGACGCCCCTGAATACAAGCCTTGGGCTCTGGTCATACAGGATAGCAACGGTG
AGAACAAGATTAAGATGCTCTCTGGTGGTTCTCCCAAGAAGAAGAGGAAAGTCTAAGGTACCTCTAGAGG
ATCTTTGTGAAGGAACCTTACTTCTGTGGTGTGACATAATTGGACAAACTACCTACAGAGATTTAAAGCT
CTAAGGTAAATATAAAATTTTTAAGTGTATAATGTGTTAAACTACTGATTCTAATTGTTTGTGTATTTTA
GATTCCAACCTATGGAACTGATGAATGGGAGCAGTGGTGGAATGCCTTTAATGAGGAAAACCTGTTTTGC
TCAGAAGAAATGCCATCTAGTGATGATGAGGCTACTGCTGACTCTCAACATTCTACTCCTCCAAAAAAGA
AGAGAAAGGTAGAAGACCCCAAGGACTTTCCTTCAGAATTGCTAAGTTTTTTGAGTCATGCTGTGTTTAG
TAATAGAACTCTTGCTTGCTTTGCTATTTACACCACAAAGGAAAAAGCTGCACTGCTATACAAGAAAATT
ATGGAAAAATATTTGATGTATAGTGCCTTGACTAGAGATCATAATCAGCCATACCACATTTGTAGAGGTT
TTACTTGCTTTAAAAAACCTCCCACACCTCCCCCTGAACCTGAAACATAAAATGAATGCAATTGTTGTTG
TTAACTTGTTTATTGCAGCTTATAATGGTTACAAATAAAGCAATAGCATCACAAATTTCACAAATAAAGC
ATTTTTTTCACTGCATTCTAGTTGTGGTTTGTCCAAACTCATCAATGTATCTTATCATGTCTGGATCCAC
TAGTGTCGACGATGTAGGTCACGGTCTCGAAGCCGCGGTGCGGGTGCCAGGGCGTGCCCTTGGGCTCCCC
GGGCGCGTACTCCACCTCACCCATCTGGTCCATCATGATGAACGGGTCGAGGTGGCGGTAGTTGATCCCG
GCGAACGCGCGGCGCACCGGGAAGCCCTCGCCCTCGAAACCGCTGGGCGCGGTGGTCACGGTGAGCACGG
GACGTGCGACGGCGTCGGCGGGTGCGGATACGCGGGGCAGCGTCAGCGGGTTCTCGACGGTCACGGCGGG
CATGTCGACACTAGTTCTAGCCAGCTTTTGTTCCCTTTAGTGAGGGTTAATTTCGAGCTTGGCGTAATCA
TGGTCATAGCTGTTTCCTGTGTGAAATTGTTATCCGCTCACAATTCCACACAACATACGAGCCGGAAGCA
TAAAGTGTAAAGCCTGGGGTGCCTAATGAGTGAGCTAACTCACATTAATTGCGTTGCGCTCACTGCCCGC
TTTCCAGTCGGGAAACCTGTCGTGCCAGCTGCATTAATGAATCGGCCAACGCGCGGGGAGAGGCGGTTTG
CGTATTGGGCGCTCTTCCGCTTCCTCGCTCACTGACTCGCTGCGCTCGGTCGTTCGGCTGCGGCGAGCGG
TATCAGCTCACTCAAAGGCGGTAATACGGTTATCCACAGAATCAGGGGATAACGCAGGAAAGAACATGTG
AGCAAAAGGCCAGCAAAAGGCCAGGAACCGTAAAAAGGCCGCGTTGCTGGCGTTTTTCCATAGGCTCCGC
CCCCCTGACGAGCATCACAAAAATCGACGCTCAAGTCAGAGGTGGCGAAACCCGACAGGACTATAAAGAT
ACCAGGCGTTTCCCCCTGGAAGCTCCCTCGTGCGCTCTCCTGTTCCGACCCTGCCGCTTACCGGATACCT
GTCCGCCTTTCTCCCTTCGGGAAGCGTGGCGCTTTCTCATAGCTCACGCTGTAGGTATCTCAGTTCGGTG
TAGGTCGTTCGCTCCAAGCTGGGCTGTGTGCACGAACCCCCCGTTCAGCCCGACCGCTGCGCCTTATCCG
GTAACTATCGTCTTGAGTCCAACCCGGTAAGACACGACTTATCGCCACTGGCAGCAGCCACTGGTAACAG
GATTAGCAGAGCGAGGTATGTAGGCGGTGCTACAGAGTTCTTGAAGTGGTGGCCTAACTACGGCTACACT
AGAAGAACAGTATTTGGTATCTGCGCTCTGCTGAAGCCAGTTACCTTCGGAAAAAGAGTTGGTAGCTCTT
GATCCGGCAAACAAACCACCGCTGGTAGCGGTGGTTTTTTTGTTTGCAAGCAGCAGATTACGCGCAGAAA
AAAAGGATCTCAAGAAGATCCTTTGATCTTTTCTACGGGGTCTGACGCTCAGTGGAACGAAAACTCACGT
TAAGGGATTTTGGTCATGAGATTATCAAAAAGGATCTTCACCTAGATCCTTTTAAATTAAAAATGAAGTT
TTAAATCAATCTAAAGTATATATGAGTAAACTTGGTCTGACAGTTACCAATGCTTAATCAGTGAGGCACC
TATCTCAGCGATCTGTCTATTTCGTTCATCCATAGTTGCCTGACTCCCCGTCGTGTAGATAACTACGATA
CGGGAGGGCTTACCATCTGGCCCCAGTGCTGCAATGATACCGCGAGACCCACGCTCACCGGCTCCAGATT
TATCAGCAATAAACCAGCCAGCCGGAAGGGCCGAGCGCAGAAGTGGTCCTGCAACTTTATCCGCCTCCAT
CCAGTCTATTAATTGTTGCCGGGAAGCTAGAGTAAGTAGTTCGCCAGTTAATAGTTTGCGCAACGTTGTT
GCCATTGCTACAGGCATCGTGGTGTCACGCTCGTCGTTTGGTATGGCTTCATTCAGCTCCGGTTCCCAAC
GATCAAGGCGAGTTACATGATCCCCCATGTTGTGCAAAAAAGCGGTTAGCTCCTTCGGTCCTCCGATCGT
TGTCAGAAGTAAGTTGGCCGCAGTGTTATCACTCATGGTTATGGCAGCACTGCATAATTCTCTTACTGTC
ATGCCATCCGTAAGATGCTTTTCTGTGACTGGTGAGTACTCAACCAAGTCATTCTGAGAATAGTGTATGC
GGCGACCGAGTTGCTCTTGCCCGGCGTCAATACGGGATAATACCGCGCCACATAGCAGAACTTTAAAAGT
GCTCATCATTGGAAAACGTTCTTCGGGGCGAAAACTCTCAAGGATCTTACCGCTGTTGAGATCCAGTTCG
ATGTAACCCACTCGTGCACCCAACTGATCTTCAGCATCTTTTACTTTCACCAGCGTTTCTGGGTGAGCAA
AAACAGGAAGGCAAAATGCCGCAAAAAAGGGAATAAGGGCGACACGGAAATGTTGAATACTCATACTCTT
CCTTTTTCAATATTATTGAAGCATTTATCAGGGTTATTGTCTCATGAGCGGATACATATTTGAATGTATT
TAGAAAAATAAACAAATAGGGGTTCCGCGCACATTTCCCCGAAAAGTGCCAC
